Addgene plasmid #178116: PRNP_Halo_C_allele
Purpose: Donor vector for endogenous tagging of human PRNP at the C-terminus with halotag
Depositing lab: iPSC Neurodegenerative Disease Initiative (iNDI) & Michael Ward. Depositing organization: National Institute of Neurological Disorders and Strokes (NINDS).
Backbone
  Vector backbone: pUC57-BsaI-Free
  Vector type: Donor vector
Growth in bacteria
  Bacterial resistance: Ampicillin, 100 μg/mL
  Growth temperature: 37°C
  Growth strain: DH5alpha
  Copy number: High Copy
Gene/Insert
  Gene/Insert name: Halotag (alt name: PRNP)
  Species: H. sapiens (human)
  Entrez Gene: PRNP (a.k.a. ASCR, AltPrP, CD230, CJD, GSS, KURU, PRIP, PrP, PrP27-30, PrP33-35C, PrPc, p27-30)
  Cloning method: Unknown
Terms and licenses: Academic/Nonprofit Terms; Industry Terms: Not Available to Industry
How to cite: PRNP_Halo_C_allele was a gift from iPSC Neurodegenerative Disease Initiative (iNDI) & Michael Ward (Addgene plasmid # 178116 ; http://n2t.net/addgene:178116 ; RRID:Addgene_178116)
