[The description below was written by a language model from this plasmid's Addgene catalogue record and pLannotate feature annotations shown in this document.]
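Description:
PRNP_Halo_C_allele is a homology-directed repair donor plasmid for knocking a HaloTag coding sequence into the endogenous human PRNP locus, producing prion protein tagged toward its C-terminus. It is built on the pUC57-BsaI-Free cloning backbone, a small high-copy bacterial vector of about 4.4 kb in total. It replicates in E. coli from a ColE1/pUC-type origin and is selected with ampicillin through a β-lactamase gene driven by its own promoter. The other annotated backbone elements are cloning-vector remnants with no role in the tagging function: a lac promoter, operator and CAP site, and fragments of lacZα, lacI, rop and bom.

The payload sits in the interrupted lacZα region. A fragment of the human PRNP coding sequence of roughly 360 bp is followed, after a short unannotated gap, by an open reading frame annotated as the bacterial haloalkane dehalogenase dhaA. This is the enzyme from which HaloTag was engineered, so the feature corresponds to the HaloTag insert named in the record. The PRNP fragment presumably acts as the upstream homology arm. About 450 bp of unannotated sequence follows the tag and plausibly contains the downstream arm, though the feature table does not identify it. The gap between PRNP and the tag may hold a linker, which is likewise not specified.

No mammalian promoter, selection marker or recombinase sites are annotated, consistent with expression of the fusion depending on the native PRNP regulatory context after integration. The record does not state the nuclease or guide used with the donor. HaloTag covalently binds chloroalkane ligands, so the tagged allele can support fluorescent labelling, imaging or pulldown of endogenous prion protein, for example in human iPSC-derived models of neurodegenerative disease.
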