Features (pLannotate 1.2.2; 12 found; start..end, strand, type, name):
     98..958     -  CDS            AmpR: β-lactamase; bla; confers resistance to ampicillin, carbenicillin, and related antibiotics
    959..1063    -  promoter       AmpR promoter: bla
   1158..1193    +  CDS            rop (fragment): Rop protein, which maintains plasmids at low copy number; rop
   1295..1394    +  misc_feature   bom (fragment): basis of mobility region from pBR322
   1400..1557    -  CDS            lacZα (fragment): LacZα fragment of β-galactosidase; lacZ fragment
   1558..1914    +  CDS            PRNP (fragment): PRIO_HUMAN - Also known as ALTPRP, PRIP, PRP. Experimental evidence at protein level: Swiss-Prot protein existence level 1. Its primary physiological function is unclear. May play a role in neuronal development and synaptic plasticity. May be required for neuronal myelin sheath maintenance. May promote myelin homeostasis through acting as an agonist for ADGRG6 receptor. May play a role in iron uptake and iron homeostasis. Soluble oligomers are toxic to cultured neuroblastoma cells and induce apoptosis (in vitro) (By similarity). Association with GPC1 (via its heparan sulfate chains) targets PR
   2005..2880    +  CDS            dhaA: DHAA_PSEPV - Experimental evidence at protein level: Swiss-Prot protein existence level 1. Catalyzes hydrolytic cleavage of carbon-halogen bonds in halogenated aliphatic compounds, leading to the formation of the corresponding primary alcohols, halide ions and protons. Has a broad substrate specificity, as it is able to dehalogenate mono- and di- chlorinated and brominated alkanes (up to at least C10), and the two isomers of 1,3-dichloropropene to 3-chloroallyl alcohol; the highest activity was found with 1,2-dibromoethane, while no activity was observed with the analog 1,2-dichloroethane. Fro
   3338..3354    -  protein_bind   lac operator: The lac repressor binds to the lac operator to inhibit transcription in E. coli. This inhibition can be relieved by adding lactose or isopropyl-β-D-thiogalactopyranoside (IPTG). lac repressor encoded by lacI
   3362..3392    -  promoter       lac promoter: promoter for the E. coli lac operon
   3407..3428    -  protein_bind   CAP binding site: CAP binding activates transcription in the presence of cAMP. E. coli catabolite activator protein
   3441..3533    -  CDS            lacI (fragment): lac repressor; lacI; The lac repressor binds to the lac operator to inhibit transcription in E. coli. This inhibition can be relieved by adding lactose or isopropyl-β-D-thiogalactopyranoside (IPTG).
   3716..4304    -  rep_origin     ori: high-copy-number ColE1/pMB1/pBR322/pUC origin of replication
>Addgene plasmid #178116 | PRNP_Halo_C_allele | addgene full sequence | sequence record 349364 | Addgene NGS Result
TGAGATTATCAAAAAGGATCTTCACCTAGATCCTTTTAAATTAAAAATGAAGTTTTAAATCAATCTAAAG
TATATATGAGTAAACTTGGTCTGACAGTTACCAATGCTTAATCAGTGAGGCACCTATCTCAGCGATCTGT
CTATTTCGTTCATCCATAGTTGCCTGACTCCCCGTCGTGTAGATAACTACGATACGGGAGGGCTTACCAT
CTGGCCCCAGTGCTGCAATGATACCGCGAGATCCACGCTCACCGGCTCCAGATTTATCAGCAATAAACCA
GCCAGCCGGAAGGGCCGAGCGCAGAAGTGGTCCTGCAACTTTATCCGCCTCCATCCAGTCTATTAATTGT
TGCCGGGAAGCTAGAGTAAGTAGTTCGCCAGTTAATAGTTTGCGCAACGTTGTTGCCATTGCTACAGGCA
TCGTGGTGTCACGCTCGTCGTTTGGTATGGCTTCATTCAGCTCCGGTTCCCAACGATCAAGGCGAGTTAC
ATGATCCCCCATGTTGTGCAAAAAAGCGGTTAGCTCCTTCGGTCCTCCGATCGTTGTCAGAAGTAAGTTG
GCCGCAGTGTTATCACTCATGGTTATGGCAGCACTGCATAATTCTCTTACTGTCATGCCATCCGTAAGAT
GCTTTTCTGTGACTGGTGAGTACTCAACCAAGTCATTCTGAGAATAGTGTATGCGGCGACCGAGTTGCTC
TTGCCCGGCGTCAATACGGGATAATACCGCGCCACATAGCAGAACTTTAAAAGTGCTCATCATTGGAAAA
CGTTCTTCGGGGCGAAAACTCTCAAGGATCTTACCGCTGTTGAGATCCAGTTCGATGTAACCCACTCGTG
CACCCAACTGATCTTCAGCATCTTTTACTTTCACCAGCGTTTCTGGGTGAGCAAAAACAGGAAGGCAAAA
TGCCGCAAAAAAGGGAATAAGGGCGACACGGAAATGTTGAATACTCATACTCTTCCTTTTTCAATATTAT
TGAAGCATTTATCAGGGTTATTGTCTCATGAGCGGATACATATTTGAATGTATTTAGAAAAATAAACAAA
TAGGGGTTCCGCGCACATTTCCCCGAAAAGTGCCACCTGACGTCTAAGAAACCATTATTATCATGACATT
AACCTATAAAAATAGGCGTATCACGAGGCCCTTTCGTCTCGCGCGTTTCGGTGATGACGGTGAAAACCTC
TGACACATGCAGCTCCCGGAGACGGTCACAGCTTGTCTGTAAGCGGATGCCGGGAGCAGACAAGCCCGTC
AGGGCGCGTCAGCGGGTGTTGGCGGGTGTCGGGGCTGGCTTAACTATGCGGCATCAGAGCAGATTGTACT
GAGAGTGCACCATATGCGGTGTGAAATACCGCACAGATGCGTAAGGAGAAAATACCGCATCAGGCGCCAT
TCGCCATTCAGGCTGCGCAACTGTTGGGAAGGGCGATCGGTGCGGGCCTCTTCGCTATTACGCCAGCTGG
CGAAAGGGGGATGTGCTGCAAGGCGATTAAGTTGGGTAACGCCAGGGTTTTCCCAGTCACGACGTTGTAA
AACGACGGCCAGTGAATTCAGTGGTGGGGGGCCTTGGCGGCTACATGCTGGGAAGTGCCATGAGCAGGCC
CATCATACATTTCGGCAGTGACTATGAGGACCGTTACTATCGTGAAAACATGCACCGTTACCCCAACCAA
GTGTACTACAGGCCCATGGATGAGTACAGCAACCAGAACAACTTTGTGCACGACTGCGTCAATATCACAA
TCAAGCAGCACACGGTCACCACAACCACCAAGGGGGAGAACTTCACCGAGACCGACGTTAAGATGATGGA
GCGCGTGGTTGAGCAGATGTGTATCACCCAGTACGAGAGGGAATCTCAGGCCTATTACCAGAGAGGATCG
AGCATGGTCCTCTTCTCCTCTCCACCTGTGATCCTCCTGATCTCTTTCCTCATCTTCCTGATAGTGGGAG
GTGGAGGAGGTTCTGGAGGCGGTGGAAGTGGTGGCGGAGGTAGCGCCGAGATCGGCACCGGCTTTCCCTT
CGATCCTCACTACGTGGAAGTGCTGGGCGAGAGAATGCACTATGTGGACGTGGGCCCCAGAGATGGAACC
CCTGTGCTGTTTCTGCACGGCAACCCTACCAGCAGCTACGTGTGGCGGAACATCATCCCTCACGTGGCCC
CTACACACAGATGTATCGCCCCTGACCTGATCGGCATGGGCAAGAGCGATAAGCCCGACCTGGGCTACTT
CTTCGACGACCACGTGCGGTTCATGGACGCCTTTATTGAGGCCCTCGGCCTGGAAGAGGTGGTGCTGGTT
ATTCACGATTGGGGCAGCGCCCTGGGATTCCACTGGGCCAAGAGAAACCCCGAGAGAGTGAAGGGAATCG
CCTTCATGGAATTCATCAGGCCCATTCCTACCTGGGACGAGTGGCCTGAGTTCGCCAGAGAGACATTCCA
GGCCTTCAGAACCACCGACGTGGGCAGAAAGCTGATCATCGACCAGAACGTGTTCATCGAGGGCACCCTG
CCTATGGGAGTCGTCAGACCACTGACCGAGGTGGAAATGGACCACTACAGAGAGCCCTTTCTGAACCCCG
TGGACCGGGAACCTCTTTGGAGATTCCCCAACGAGCTGCCCATTGCCGGCGAGCCTGCTAATATTGTGGC
CCTGGTGGAAGAGTACATGGACTGGCTGCATCAGAGCCCCGTGCCTAAGCTGCTGTTTTGGGGAACACCC
GGCGTGCTGATTCCTCCTGCTGAAGCTGCCAGACTGGCCAAGAGCCTGCCTAATTGCAAGGCCGTGGATA
TCGGCCCTGGCCTGAATCTGCTGCAAGAGGACAACCCCGATCTGATCGGCTCCGAGATTGCCAGATGGCT
GAGCACCCTGGAAATCAGCGGATAAGGAAGGTCTTCCTGTTTTCACCATCTTTCTAATCTTTTTCCAGCT
TGAGGGAGGCGGTATCCACCTGCAGCCCTTTTAGTGGTGGTGTCTCACTCTTTCTTCTCTCTTTGTCCCG
GATAGGCTAATCAATACCCTTGGCACTGATGGGCACTGGAAAACATAGAGTAGACCTGAGATGCTGGTCA
AGCCCCCTTTGATTGAGTTCATCATGAGCCGTTGCTAATGCCAGGCCAGTAAAAGTATAACAGCAAATAA
CCATTGGTTAATCTGGACTTATTTTTGGACTTAGTGCAACAGGTTGAGGCTAAAACAAATCTCAGAACAG
TCTGAAATACCTTTGCCTGGATACCTCTGGCTCCTTCAGCAGCTAGAGCTCAGTATACTAATGCCCTATC
TTAGTAAGCTTGGCGTAATCATGGTCATAGCTGTTTCCTGTGTGAAATTGTTATCCGCTCACAATTCCAC
ACAACATACGAGCCGGAAGCATAAAGTGTAAAGCCTGGGGTGCCTAATGAGTGAGCTAACTCACATTAAT
TGCGTTGCGCTCACTGCCCGCTTTCCAGTCGGGAAACCTGTCGTGCCAGCTGCATTAATGAATCGGCCAA
CGCGCGGGGAGAGGCGGTTTGCGTATTGGGCGCTCTTCCGCTTCCTCGCTCACTGACTCGCTGCGCTCGG
TCGTTCGGCTGCGGCGAGCGGTATCAGCTCACTCAAAGGCGGTAATACGGTTATCCACAGAATCAGGGGA
TAACGCAGGAAAGAACATGTGAGCAAAAGGCCAGCAAAAGGCCAGGAACCGTAAAAAGGCCGCGTTGCTG
GCGTTTTTCCATAGGCTCCGCCCCCCTGACGAGCATCACAAAAATCGACGCTCAAGTCAGAGGTGGCGAA
ACCCGACAGGACTATAAAGATACCAGGCGTTTCCCCCTGGAAGCTCCCTCGTGCGCTCTCCTGTTCCGAC
CCTGCCGCTTACCGGATACCTGTCCGCCTTTCTCCCTTCGGGAAGCGTGGCGCTTTCTCATAGCTCACGC
TGTAGGTATCTCAGTTCGGTGTAGGTCGTTCGCTCCAAGCTGGGCTGTGTGCACGAACCCCCCGTTCAGC
CCGACCGCTGCGCCTTATCCGGTAACTATCGTCTTGAGTCCAACCCGGTAAGACACGACTTATCGCCACT
GGCAGCAGCCACTGGTAACAGGATTAGCAGAGCGAGGTATGTAGGCGGTGCTACAGAGTTCTTGAAGTGG
TGGCCTAACTACGGCTACACTAGAAGAACAGTATTTGGTATCTGCGCTCTGCTGAAGCCAGTTACCTTCG
GAAAAAGAGTTGGTAGCTCTTGATCCGGCAAACAAACCACCGCTGGTAGCGGTGGTTTTTTTGTTTGCAA
GCAGCAGATTACGCGCAGAAAAAAAGGATCTCAAGAAGATCCTTTGATCTTTTCTACGGGGTCTGACGCT
CAGTGGAACGAAAACTCACGTTAAGGGATTTTGGTCA
