>Addgene plasmid #178116 | PRNP_Halo_C_allele | depositor partial sequence | sequence record 345753 | insert
AGTGGTGGGGGGCCTTGGCGGCTACATGCTGGGAAGTGCCATGAGCAGGCCCATCATACATTTCGGCAGT
GACTATGAGGACCGTTACTATCGTGAAAACATGCACCGTTACCCCAACCAAGTGTACTACAGGCCCATGG
ATGAGTACAGCAACCAGAACAACTTTGTGCACGACTGCGTCAATATCACAATCAAGCAGCACACGGTCAC
CACAACCACCAAGGGGGAGAACTTCACCGAGACCGACGTTAAGATGATGGAGCGCGTGGTTGAGCAGATG
TGTATCACCCAGTACGAGAGGGAATCTCAGGCCTATTACCAGAGAGGATCGAGCATGGTCCTCTTCTCCT
CTCCACCTGTGATCCTCCTGATCTCTTTCCTCATCTTCCTGATAGTGGGAGGTGGAGGAGGTTCTGGAGG
CGGTGGAAGTGGTGGCGGAGGTAGCGCCGAGATCGGCACCGGCTTTCCCTTCGATCCTCACTACGTGGAA
GTGCTGGGCGAGAGAATGCACTATGTGGACGTGGGCCCCAGAGATGGAACCCCTGTGCTGTTTCTGCACG
GCAACCCTACCAGCAGCTACGTGTGGCGGAACATCATCCCTCACGTGGCCCCTACACACAGATGTATCGC
CCCTGACCTGATCGGCATGGGCAAGAGCGATAAGCCCGACCTGGGCTACTTCTTCGACGACCACGTGCGG
TTCATGGACGCCTTTATTGAGGCCCTCGGCCTGGAAGAGGTGGTGCTGGTTATTCACGATTGGGGCAGCG
CCCTGGGATTCCACTGGGCCAAGAGAAACCCCGAGAGAGTGAAGGGAATCGCCTTCATGGAATTCATCAG
GCCCATTCCTACCTGGGACGAGTGGCCTGAGTTCGCCAGAGAGACATTCCAGGCCTTCAGAACCACCGAC
GTGGGCAGAAAGCTGATCATCGACCAGAACGTGTTCATCGAGGGCACCCTGCCTATGGGAGTCGTCAGAC
CACTGACCGAGGTGGAAATGGACCACTACAGAGAGCCCTTTCTGAACCCCGTGGACCGGGAACCTCTTTG
GAGATTCCCCAACGAGCTGCCCATTGCCGGCGAGCCTGCTAATATTGTGGCCCTGGTGGAAGAGTACATG
GACTGGCTGCATCAGAGCCCCGTGCCTAAGCTGCTGTTTTGGGGAACACCCGGCGTGCTGATTCCTCCTG
CTGAAGCTGCCAGACTGGCCAAGAGCCTGCCTAATTGCAAGGCCGTGGATATCGGCCCTGGCCTGAATCT
GCTGCAAGAGGACAACCCCGATCTGATCGGCTCCGAGATTGCCAGATGGCTGAGCACCCTGGAAATCAGC
GGATAAGGAAGGTCTTCCTGTTTTCACCATCTTTCTAATCTTTTTCCAGCTTGAGGGAGGCGGTATCCAC
CTGCAGCCCTTTTAGTGGTGGTGTCTCACTCTTTCTTCTCTCTTTGTCCCGGATAGGCTAATCAATACCC
TTGGCACTGATGGGCACTGGAAAACATAGAGTAGACCTGAGATGCTGGTCAAGCCCCCTTTGATTGAGTT
CATCATGAGCCGTTGCTAATGCCAGGCCAGTAAAAGTATAACAGCAAATAACCATTGGTTAATCTGGACT
TATTTTTGGACTTAGTGCAACAGGTTGAGGCTAAAACAAATCTCAGAACAGTCTGAAATACCTTTGCCTG
GATACCTCTGGCTCCTTCAGCAGCTAGAGCTCAGTATACTAATGCCCTATCTTAGT
